Addgene plasmid #44643: pFA6a-link-mCherry-SpHis5
Purpose: Yeast tagging vector to create gene fusion with mCherry with SpHis5 selection
Depositing lab: Kurt Thorn. Depositing organization: Harvard University.
Backbone
  Vector backbone: pFA6a-link
  Vector type: Yeast Expression
  Selectable markers: HIS3
Growth in bacteria
  Bacterial resistance: Ampicillin, 100 μg/mL
  Growth temperature: 37°C
  Growth strain: DH5alpha
  Copy number: Unknown
Gene/Insert
  Gene/Insert name: mCherry (alt name: monomeric Cherry)
  Insert size (bp): 711
Resource information
  A portion of this plasmid was derived from a plasmid made by: mCherry is covered by an MTA from Roger Tsien's lab: http://www.tsienlab.ucsd.edu/Samples.htm
Terms and licenses: Academic/Nonprofit Terms; Industry Terms: Not Available to Industry
Depositor comments: This vector is derived from the sequences published in “Optimized cassettes for fluorescent protein tagging in Saccharomyces cerevisiae.” Sheff MA, Thorn KS. Yeast. 2004 Jun;21(8):661-70.
How to cite: pFA6a-link-mCherry-SpHis5 was a gift from Kurt Thorn (Addgene plasmid # 44643 ; http://n2t.net/addgene:44643 ; RRID:Addgene_44643)
