[The description below was written by a language model from this plasmid's Addgene catalogue record and pLannotate feature annotations shown in this document.]
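Description:
pFA6a-link-mCherry-SpHis5 is a yeast tagging vector built on the pFA6a-link backbone, intended as a source of a cassette for fusing the red fluorescent protein mCherry to a gene of interest rather than as a self-replicating yeast expression plasmid. The feature table shows no yeast origin of replication or centromere. In E. coli the 4.7 kb plasmid is maintained through a high-copy ColE1/pUC-type origin and selected with ampicillin via the β-lactamase gene and its native promoter. Short lacI, rop and bom fragments are backbone remnants with no evident function, and T7 and SP6 promoters flank the cassette region.

The payload begins with the mCherry coding sequence (about 711 bp), a monomeric, rapidly maturing Discosoma-derived red fluorescent protein. No promoter is annotated upstream of it, which fits a design in which the tag is joined in frame to a target gene and expressed from that gene's own promoter. The "link" in the backbone name suggests a linker preceding the fluorescent protein, though no linker is annotated in the table. The S. cerevisiae ADH1 terminator follows mCherry and supplies transcription termination for the resulting fusion.

Downstream sits an independent marker unit in which the Ashbya gossypii TEF promoter and terminator drive Schizosaccharomyces pombe his5. This gene encodes imidazoleglycerol-phosphate dehydratase and corresponds to S. cerevisiae HIS3, allowing selection of histidine prototrophs in his3 strains. Heterologous marker sequences of this kind are generally favoured because they limit recombination with the endogenous locus. The depositor notes that the vector derives from a published set of optimized fluorescent protein tagging cassettes for Saccharomyces cerevisiae.
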