Features (pLannotate 1.2.2; 13 found; start..end, strand, type, name):
      5..712     +  CDS            mCherry: mCherry is a basic (constitutively fluorescent) red fluorescent protein published in 2004, derived from Discosoma sp.. It is reported to be a very rapidly-maturing monomer with low acid sensitivity.
    736..923     +  terminator     ADH1 terminator: S. cerevisiae ADH1; transcription terminator for the S. cerevisiae alcohol dehydrogenase 1 (ADH1) gene
    998..1341    +  promoter       TEF promoter: Ashbya gossypii TEF promoter
   1342..1995    +  CDS            S. pombe his5: imidazoleglycerol-phosphate dehydratase, required for histidine biosynthesis; Schizosaccharomyces pombe his5; yeast auxotrophic marker; corresponds to S. cerevisiae HIS3
   2001..2198    +  terminator     TEF terminator: Ashbya gossypii TEF terminator
   2303..2321    -  promoter       T7 promoter: promoter for bacteriophage T7 RNA polymerase
   2343..2396    -  CDS            lacI (fragment): lac repressor; lacI; The lac repressor binds to the lac operator to inhibit transcription in E. coli. This inhibition can be relieved by adding lactose or isopropyl-β-D-thiogalactopyranoside (IPTG).
   2579..3167    -  rep_origin     ori: high-copy-number ColE1/pMB1/pBR322/pUC origin of replication
   3338..4198    -  CDS            AmpR: β-lactamase; bla; confers resistance to ampicillin, carbenicillin, and related antibiotics
   4199..4303    -  promoter       AmpR promoter: bla
   4398..4433    +  CDS            rop (fragment): Rop protein, which maintains plasmids at low copy number; rop
   4535..4586    +  misc_feature   bom (fragment): basis of mobility region from pBR322
   4649..4667    +  promoter       SP6 promoter: promoter for bacteriophage SP6 RNA polymerase
>Addgene plasmid #44643 | pFA6a-link-mCherry-SpHis5 | depositor full sequence | sequence record 61112 | pFA6a-link-mCherry-SpHis5 sequence 4732 bps
TAACATGGTGAGCAAGGGCGAGGAGGATAACATGGCCATCATCAAGGAGTTCATGCGCTTCAAGGTGCAC
ATGGAGGGCTCCGTGAACGGCCACGAGTTCGAGATCGAGGGCGAGGGCGAGGGCCGCCCCTACGAGGGCA
CCCAGACCGCCAAGCTGAAGGTGACCAAGGGTGGCCCCCTGCCCTTCGCCTGGGACATCCTGTCCCCTCA
GTTCATGTACGGCTCCAAGGCCTACGTGAAGCACCCCGCCGACATCCCCGACTACTTGAAGCTGTCCTTC
CCCGAGGGCTTCAAGTGGGAGCGCGTGATGAACTTCGAGGACGGCGGCGTGGTGACCGTGACCCAGGACT
CCTCCCTGCAGGACGGCGAGTTCATCTACAAGGTGAAGCTGCGCGGCACCAACTTCCCCTCCGACGGCCC
CGTAATGCAGAAGAAGACCATGGGCTGGGAGGCCTCCTCCGAGCGGATGTACCCCGAGGACGGCGCCCTG
AAGGGCGAGATCAAGCAGAGGCTGAAGCTGAAGGACGGCGGCCACTACGACGCTGAGGTCAAGACCACCT
ACAAGGCCAAGAAGCCCGTGCAGCTGCCCGGCGCCTACAACGTCAACATCAAGTTGGACATCACCTCCCA
CAACGAGGACTACACCATCGTGGAACAGTACGAACGCGCCGAGGGCCGCCACTCCACCGGCGGCATGGAC
GAGCTGTACAAGTAAGGCGCGCCACTTCTAAATAAGCGAATTTCTTATGATTTATGATTTTTATTATTAA
ATAAGTTATAAAAAAAATAAGTGTATACAAATTTTAAAGTGACTCTTAGGTTTTAAAACGAAAATTCTTA
TTCTTGAGTAACTCTTTCCTGTAGGTCAGGTTGCTTTCTCAGGTATAGTATGAGGTCGCTCTTATTGACC
ACACCTCTACCGGCAGATCCGCTAGGGATAACAGGGTAATATAGATCTGTTTAGCTTGCCTCGTCCCCGC
CGGGTCACCCGGCCAGCGACATGGAGGCCCAGAATACCCTCCTTGACAGTCTTGACGTGCGCAGCTCAGG
GGCATGATGTGACTGTCGCCCGTACATTTAGCCCATACATCCCCATGTATAATCATTTGCATCCATACAT
TTTGATGGCCGCACGGCGCGAAGCAAAAATTACGGCTCCTCGCTGCAGACCTGCGAGCAGGGAAACGCTC
CCCTCACAGACGCGTTGAATTGTCCCCACGCCGCGCCCCTGTAGAGAAATATAAAAGGTTAGGATTTGCC
ACTGAGGTTCTTCTTTCATATACTTCCTTTTAAAATCTTGCTAGGATACAGTTCTCACATCACATCCGAA
CATAAACAACCATGGGTAGGAGGGCTTTTGTAGAAAGAAATACGAACGAAACGAAAATCAGCGTTGCCAT
CGCTTTGGACAAAGCTCCCTTACCTGAAGAGTCGAATTTTATTGATGAACTTATAACTTCCAAGCATGCA
AACCAAAAGGGAGAACAAGTAATCCAAGTAGACACGGGAATTGGATTCTTGGATCACATGTATCATGCAC
TGGCTAAACATGCAGGCTGGAGCTTACGACTTTACTCAAGAGGTGATTTAATCATCGATGATCATCACAC
TGCAGAAGATACTGCTATTGCACTTGGTATTGCATTCAAGCAGGCTATGGGTAACTTTGCCGGCGTTAAA
AGATTTGGACATGCTTATTGTCCACTTGACGAAGCTCTTTCTAGAAGCGTAGTTGACTTGTCGGGACGGC
CCTATGCTGTTATCGATTTGGGATTAAAGCGTGAAAAGGTTGGGGAATTGTCCTGTGAAATGATCCCTCA
CTTACTATATTCCTTTTCGGTAGCAGCTGGAATTACTTTGCATGTTACCTGCTTATATGGTAGTAATGAC
CATCATCGTGCTGAAAGCGCTTTTAAATCTCTGGCTGTTGCCATGCGCGCGGCTACTAGTCTTACTGGAA
GTTCTGAAGTCCCAAGCACGAAGGGAGTGTTGTAAAGAGTACTGACAATAAAAAGATTCTTGTTTTCAAG
AACTTGTCATTTGTATAGTTTTTTTATATTGTAGTTGTTCTATTTTAATCAAATGTTAGCGTGATTTATA
TTTTTTTTCGCCTCGACATCATCTGCCCAGATGCGAAGTTAAGTGCGCAGAAAGTAATATCATGCGTCAA
TCGTATGTGAATGCTGGTCGCTATACTGCTGTCGATTCGATACTAACGCCGCCATCCAGTTTAAACGAGC
TCGAATTCATCGATGATATCAGATCCACTAGTGGCCTATGCGGCCGCGGATCTGCCGGTCTCCCTATAGT
GAGTCGTATTAATTTCGATAAGCCAGGTTAACCTGCATTAATGAATCGGCCAACGCGCGGGGAGAGGCGG
TTTGCGTATTGGGCGCTCTTCCGCTTCCTCGCTCACTGACTCGCTGCGCTCGGTCGTTCGGCTGCGGCGA
GCGGTATCAGCTCACTCAAAGGCGGTAATACGGTTATCCACAGAATCAGGGGATAACGCAGGAAAGAACA
TGTGAGCAAAAGGCCAGCAAAAGGCCAGGAACCGTAAAAAGGCCGCGTTGCTGGCGTTTTTCCATAGGCT
CCGCCCCCCTGACGAGCATCACAAAAATCGACGCTCAAGTCAGAGGTGGCGAAACCCGACAGGACTATAA
AGATACCAGGCGTTTCCCCCTGGAAGCTCCCTCGTGCGCTCTCCTGTTCCGACCCTGCCGCTTACCGGAT
ACCTGTCCGCCTTTCTCCCTTCGGGAAGCGTGGCGCTTTCTCAATGCTCACGCTGTAGGTATCTCAGTTC
GGTGTAGGTCGTTCGCTCCAAGCTGGGCTGTGTGCACGAACCCCCCGTTCAGCCCGACCGCTGCGCCTTA
TCCGGTAACTATCGTCTTGAGTCCAACCCGGTAAGACACGACTTATCGCCACTGGCAGCAGCCACTGGTA
ACAGGATTAGCAGAGCGAGGTATGTAGGCGGTGCTACAGAGTTCTTGAAGTGGTGGCCTAACTACGGCTA
CACTAGAAGGACAGTATTTGGTATCTGCGCTCTGCTGAAGCCAGTTACCTTCGGAAAAAGAGTTGGTAGC
TCTTGATCCGGCAAACAAACCACCGCTGGTAGCGGTGGTTTTTTTGTTTGCAAGCAGCAGATTACGCGCA
GAAAAAAAGGATCTCAAGAAGATCCTTTGATCTTTTCTACGGGGTCTGACGCTCAGTGGAACGAAAACTC
ACGTTAAGGGATTTTGGTCATGAGATTATCAAAAAGGATCTTCACCTAGATCCTTTTAAATTAAAAATGA
AGTTTTAAATCAATCTAAAGTATATATGAGTAAACTTGGTCTGACAGTTACCAATGCTTAATCAGTGAGG
CACCTATCTCAGCGATCTGTCTATTTCGTTCATCCATAGTTGCCTGACTCCCCGTCGTGTAGATAACTAC
GATACGGGAGGGCTTACCATCTGGCCCCAGTGCTGCAATGATACCGCGAGACCCACGCTCACCGGCTCCA
GATTTATCAGCAATAAACCAGCCAGCCGGAAGGGCCGAGCGCAGAAGTGGTCCTGCAACTTTATCCGCCT
CCATCCAGTCTATTAATTGTTGCCGGGAAGCTAGAGTAAGTAGTTCGCCAGTTAATAGTTTGCGCAACGT
TGTTGCCATTGCTACAGGCATCGTGGTGTCACGCTCGTCGTTTGGTATGGCTTCATTCAGCTCCGGTTCC
CAACGATCAAGGCGAGTTACATGATCCCCCATGTTGTGCAAAAAAGCGGTTAGCTCCTTCGGTCCTCCGA
TCGTTGTCAGAAGTAAGTTGGCCGCAGTGTTATCACTCATGGTTATGGCAGCACTGCATAATTCTCTTAC
TGTCATGCCATCCGTAAGATGCTTTTCTGTGACTGGTGAGTACTCAACCAAGTCATTCTGAGAATAGTGT
ATGCGGCGACCGAGTTGCTCTTGCCCGGCGTCAATACGGGATAATACCGCGCCACATAGCAGAACTTTAA
AAGTGCTCATCATTGGAAAACGTTCTTCGGGGCGAAAACTCTCAAGGATCTTACCGCTGTTGAGATCCAG
TTCGATGTAACCCACTCGTGCACCCAACTGATCTTCAGCATCTTTTACTTTCACCAGCGTTTCTGGGTGA
GCAAAAACAGGAAGGCAAAATGCCGCAAAAAAGGGAATAAGGGCGACACGGAAATGTTGAATACTCATAC
TCTTCCTTTTTCAATATTATTGAAGCATTTATCAGGGTTATTGTCTCATGAGCGGATACATATTTGAATG
TATTTAGAAAAATAAACAAATAGGGGTTCCGCGCACATTTCCCCGAAAAGTGCCACCTGACGTCTAAGAA
ACCATTATTATCATGACATTAACCTATAAAAATAGGCGTATCACGAGGCCCTTTCGTCTCGCGCGTTTCG
GTGATGACGGTGAAAACCTCTGACACATGCAGCTCCCGGAGACGGTCACAGCTTGTCTGTAAGCGGATGC
CGGGAGCAGACAAGCCCGTCAGGGCGCGTCAGCGGGTGTTGGCGGGTGTCGGGGCTGGCTTAACTATGCG
GCATCAGAGCAGATTGTACTGAGAGTGCACCATATGGACATATTGTCGTTAGAACGCGGCTACAATTAAT
ACATAACCTTATGTATCATACACATACGATTTAGGTGACACTATAGAACGCGGCCGCCAGCTGAAGCTTC
GTACGCTGCAGGTCGACGGATCGGTGACGGTGCTGGTTTAAT
