>Addgene plasmid #44643 | pFA6a-link-mCherry-SpHis5 | addgene partial sequence | sequence record 63555 | SP6 5'-ATTTAGGTGACACTATAG-3'
GAGGATCGGTGACGGTGCTGGTTTAATTAACATGGTGAGCAAGGGCGAGGAGGATAACATGGCCATCATC
AAGGAGTTCATGCGCTTCAAGGTGCACATGGAGGGCTCCGTGAACGGCCACGAGTTCGAGATCGAGGGCG
AGGGCGAGGGCCGCCCCTACGAGGGCACCCAGACCGCCAAGCTGAAGGTGACCAAGGGTGGCCCCCTGCC
CTTCGCCTGGGACATCCTGTCCCCTCAGTTCATGTACGGCTCCAAGGCCTACGTGAAGCACCCCGCCGAC
ATCCCCGACTACTTGAAGCTGTCCTTCCCCGAGGGCTTCAAGTGGGAGCGCGTGATGAACTTCGAGGACG
GCGGCGTGGTGACCGTGACCCAGGACTCCTCCCTGCAGGACGGCGAGTTCATCTACAAGGTGAAGCTGCG
CGGCACCAACTTCCCCTCCGACGGCCCCGTAATGCAGAAGAAGACCATGGGCTGGGAGGCCTCCTCCGAG
CGGATGTACCCCGAGGACGGCGCCCTGAAGGGCGAGATCAAGCAGAGGCTGAAGCTGAAGGACGGCGGCC
ACTACGACGCTGAGGTCAAGACCACCTACAAGGCCAAGAAGCCCGTGCAGCTGCCCGGCGCCTACAACGT
CAACATCAAGTTGGACATCACCTCCCACAACGAGGACTACACCATCGTGGAACAGTACGAACGCGCCGAG
GGCCGCCACTCCACCGGCGGCATGGACGAGCTGTACAAGTAAGGCGCGCCACTTCTAAATAAGCGAATT
