>Addgene plasmid #44643 | pFA6a-link-mCherry-SpHis5 | addgene partial sequence | sequence record 63598 | T7 5'-TAATACGACTCACTATAGGG-3'
ATCTGATATCATCGATGAATTCGAGCTCGTTTAAACTGGATGGCGGCGTTAGTATCGAATCGACAGCAGT
ATAGCGACCAGCATTCACATACGATTGACGCATGATATTACTTTCTGCGCACTTAACTTCGCATCTGGGC
AGATGATGTCGAGGCGAAAAAAAATATAAATCACGCTAACATTTGATTAAAATAGAACAACTACAATATA
AAAAAACTATACAAATGACAAGTTCTTGAAAACAAGAATCTTTTTATTGTCAGTACTCTTTACAACACTC
CCTTCGTGCTTGGGACTTCAGAACTTCCAGTAAGACTAGTAGCCGCGCGCATGGCAACAGCCAGAGATTT
AAAAGCGCTTTCAGCACGATGATGGTCATTACTACCATATAAGCAGGTAACATGCAAAGTAATTCCAGCT
GCTACCGAAAAGGAATATAGTAAGTGAGGGATCATTTCACAGGACAATTCCCCAACCTTTTCACGCTTTA
ATCCCAAATCGATAACAGCATAGGGCCGTCCCGACAAGTCAACTACGCTTCTAGAAAGAGCTTCGTCAAG
TGGACAATAAGCATGTCCAAATCTTTTAACGCCGGCAAAGTTACTCATAGCCTGCTTGAATGCAATACCA
AGTGCAATAGCAGTATCTTCTGCAGTGTGATGATCATCGATGATTAAATCACCTCTTGAGTAAAGTCGTA
AGCTCCAGCCTGCATGTTTAGCCAGTGCATGATACATGTGATCCAAGAATCCAATTCCCGTGTCTACTTG
GATTACTTGTTCTCCCTTTTGGTTTGTATGCTTGGAAGTTATAAGTTCATCAATAAAATTCGACTCTTCA
GGTAAGGGAGCTTTGTCCAAAGCGATGGCAACGCTGATTT
